Addgene plasmid #243859: pMB1o2_Blue
Purpose: GoldenBraid2.0 expression vector.
Depositing lab: Christophe Herman. Depositing organization: Baylor College of Medicine. Publication: GoldenBraid2.0 E. coli: a comprehensive and characterized toolkit for enterics. Cooke MB, Welch KT, Ramirez LD, Wen AX, Marciano DC, Herman C. Synth Biol (Oxf). 2025 Aug 14;10(1):ysaf015. doi: 10.1093/synbio/ysaf015. eCollection 2025. PubMed 40927394.
Backbone
  Vector backbone: pMB1
  Vector type: Bacterial Expression
Growth in bacteria
  Bacterial resistance: Ampicillin, 100 μg/mL
  Growth temperature: 37°C
  Growth strain: DH5alpha
  Copy number: Low Copy
Gene/Insert
  Gene/Insert name: lacZ _ Fragment
  Species: Synthetic
  Insert size (bp): 463
  Cloning method: Golden Gate
Terms and licenses: Academic/Nonprofit Terms; Industry Terms: Not Available to Industry
How to cite: pMB1o2_Blue was a gift from Christophe Herman (Addgene plasmid # 243859 ; http://n2t.net/addgene:243859 ; RRID:Addgene_243859)
