[The description below was written by a language model from this plasmid's Addgene catalogue record and pLannotate feature annotations shown in this document.]
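Description:
pMB1o2_Blue is a small (about 2.7 kb) bacterial expression vector from a GoldenBraid2.0 toolkit adapted for E. coli and related enteric bacteria. It serves as a destination plasmid for Golden Gate-style assembly. It is built on a pMB1 backbone: the feature table shows a ColE1/pMB1-family origin of replication with the adjacent pBR322-type bom (basis of mobility) region. The annotation software labels this origin class generically as high copy, but the catalogue entry lists the plasmid as low copy. Selection is by ampicillin, through a β-lactamase gene driven by its native bla promoter. Short matches to RSF and M13 origins and a second partial bom are annotated only as fragments. They are probably sequence remnants rather than working elements.

The payload is a synthetic 463 bp lacZ fragment cassette, which gives the plasmid the "Blue" in its name. In the annotated sequence, a synthetic constitutive EM7 bacterial promoter lies upstream of a region containing an SP6 promoter, a pUC18/19-type multiple cloning site and a T7 promoter, followed by a partial lacZα coding sequence. In an α-complementing host, lacZα expression gives blue colonies on chromogenic substrate. In GoldenBraid-type vectors this cassette is normally the placeholder that is cut out and replaced when parts or transcriptional units are assembled, so correct clones appear white. The record does not annotate the type IIS restriction sites or the overhangs flanking the cassette. It also does not explain the "o2" designation, which may indicate an omega-level position in the GoldenBraid scheme. The stated use is simply as a GoldenBraid2.0 expression vector.
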