Features (pLannotate 1.2.2; 12 found; start..end, strand, type, name):
     26..73      +  promoter       EM7 promoter: synthetic bacterial promoter&nbsp
    127..145     +  promoter       SP6 promoter: promoter for bacteriophage SP6 RNA polymerase
    152..208     -  misc_feature   MCS: pUC18/19 multiple cloning site
    211..229     -  promoter       T7 promoter: promoter for bacteriophage T7 RNA polymerase
    232..389     +  CDS            lacZα (fragment): LacZα fragment of β-galactosidase; lacZ fragment
    395..485     -  misc_feature   bom (fragment): basis of mobility region from pBR322
    513..538     -  rep_origin     RSF ori (fragment): Plasmids containing the RSF 1030 origin of replication can be propagated in E. coli cells that contain additional plasmids with compatible origins.
    546..617     +  promoter       AmpR promoter: bla
    618..1478    +  CDS            AmpR: β-lactamase; bla; confers resistance to ampicillin, carbenicillin, and related antibiotics
   1649..2237    +  rep_origin     ori: high-copy-number ColE1/pMB1/pBR322/pUC origin of replication
   2423..2563    -  misc_feature   bom: basis of mobility region from pBR322
   2647..2686    +  rep_origin     M13 ori (fragment): M13 bacteriophage origin of replication; arrow indicates direction of (+) strand synthesis
>Addgene plasmid #243859 | pMB1o2_Blue | addgene full sequence | sequence record 492948 | Addgene NGS Result
GGTCTCAGTCAGGAGAGAGACGCCTGTTGACAATTAATCATCGGCATAGTATATCGGCATAGTATAATAC
GACAAGGTGAGGAACTAAACCCAGGAGGCAGATCATGACCATGATTACGCCAAGCTATTTAGGTGACACT
ATAGAATACTCAAGCTTGCATGCCTGCAGGTCGACTCTAGAGGATCCCCGGGTACCGAGCTCGAATTCGC
CCTATAGTGAGTCGTATTACAATTCACTGGCCGTCGTTTTACAACGTCGTGACTGGGAAAACCCTGGCGT
TACCCAACTTAATCGCCTTGCAGCACACCCCCCTTTCGCCAGCTGGCGTAATAGCGAAGAGGCCCGCACC
GATCGCCCTTCCCAACAGTTGCGCAGCCTGAATGGCGAATGACGCCTGATGCGGTATTTTCTCCTTACGC
ATCTGTGCGGTATTTCACACCGCATATGGTGCACTCTCAGTACAATCTGCTCTGATGCCGCATAGCGTCT
CTCGCTTGAGACCTGCAGTGACACGGTTATCCACAGAATCAGGGGATACTAAATACATTCAAATATGTAT
CCGCTCATGAGACAATAACCCTGATAAATGCTTCAATAATATTGAAAAAGGAAGAGTATGAGTATTCAAC
ATTTCCGTGTCGCCCTTATTCCCTTTTTTGCGGCATTTTGCCTTCCTGTTTTTGCTCACCCAGAAACGCT
GGTGAAAGTAAAAGATGCTGAAGATCAGTTGGGTGCACGAGTGGGTTACATCGAACTGGATCTCAACAGC
GGTAAGATCCTTGAGAGTTTTCGCCCCGAAGAACGTTTTCCAATGATGAGCACTTTTAAAGTTCTGCTAT
GTGGCGCGGTATTATCCCGTGTTGACGCCGGGCAAGAGCAACTCGGTCGCCGCATACACTATTCTCAGAA
TGACTTGGTTGAGTACTCACCAGTCACAGAAAAGCATCTTACGGATGGCATGACAGTAAGAGAATTATGC
AGTGCTGCCATAACCATGAGTGATAACACTGCGGCCAACTTACTTCTGACAACGATCGGAGGACCGAAGG
AGCTAACCGCTTTTTTGCACAACATGGGGGATCATGTAACTCGCCTTGATCGTTGGGAACCGGAGCTGAA
TGAAGCCATACCAAACGACGAGCGTGACACCACGATGCCTGTAGCAATGGCAACAACGTTGCGCAAACTA
TTAACTGGCGAACTACTTACTCTAGCTTCCCGGCAACAATTAATAGACTGGATGGAGGCGGATAAAGTTG
CAGGACCACTTCTGCGCTCGGCCCTTCCGGCTGGCTGGTTTATTGCTGATAAATCTGGAGCCGGTGAGCG
TGGTTCTCGCGGTATCATTGCAGCACTGGGGCCAGATGGTAAGCCCTCCCGTATCGTAGTTATCTACACG
ACGGGGAGTCAGGCAACTATGGATGAACGAAATAGACAGATCGCTGAGATAGGTGCCTCACTGATTAAGC
ATTGGTAACTGTCAGACCAAGTTTACTCATATATACTTTAGATTGATTTAAAACTTCATTTTTAATTTAA
AAGGATCTAGGTGAAGATCCTTTTTGATAATCTCATGACCAAAATCCCTTAACGTGAGTTTTCGTTCCAC
TGAGCGTCAGACCCCGTAGAAAAGATCAAAGGATCTTCTTGAGATCCTTTTTTTCTGCGCGTAATCTGCT
GCTTGCAAACAAAAAAACCACCGCTACCAGCGGTGGTTTGTTTGCCGGATCAAGAGCTACCAACTCTTTT
TCCGAAGGTAACTGGCTTCAGCAGAGCGCAGATACCAAATACTGTCCTTCTAGTGTAGCCGTAGTTAGGC
CACCACTTCAAGAACTCTGTAGCACCGCCTACATACCTCGCTCTGCTAATCCTGTTACCAGTGGCTGCTG
CCAGTGGCGATAAGTCGTGTCTTACCGGGTTGGACTCAAGACGATAGTTACCGGATAAGGCGCAGCGGTC
GGGCTGAACGGGGGGTTCGTGCACACAGCCCAGCTTGGAGCGAACGACCTACACCGAACTGAGATACCTA
CAGCGTGAGCTATGAGAAAGCGCCACGCTTCCCGAAGGGAGAAAGGCGGACAGGTATCCGGTAAGCGGCA
GGGTCGGAACAGGAGAGCGCACGAGGGAGCTTCCAGGGGGAAACGCCTGGTATCTTTATAGTCCTGTCGG
GTTTCGCCACCTCTGACTTGAGCGTCGATTTTTGTGATGCTCGTCAGGGGGGCGGAGCCTATGGAAAAAC
GCCAGCAACGCGGCCTTTTTACGGTTCCTGGCCTTTTGCTGGCCTTTTGCTCACATGTTCTTTCCTGCGT
TATCCCCTGATTCTGTGGATAACCGTATTACCGCCTTTGAGTGAGCTGATACCGCTCGCCGCAGCCGAAC
GACCGAGCGCAGCGAGTCAGTGAGCGAGGAAGCGGAAGAGCGCCTGATGCGGTATTTTCTCCTTACGCAT
CTGTGCGGTATTTCACACCGCATATGGTGCACTCTCAGTACAATCTGCTCTGATGCCGCATAGTTAAGCC
AGTATACACTCCGCTATCGCTACGTGACTGGGTCATGGCTGCGCCCCGACACCCGCCAACACCCGCTGAC
GCGCCCTGACGGGCTTGTCTGCTCCCGGCATCCGCTTACAGACAAGCTGTGACCGTTTTAACGCGAATTT
TAACAAAATATTAACGCTTACAATTTTAACTGCA
